>Addgene plasmid #162893 | C122-E11: eGFP | addgene full sequence | sequence record 330619 | Addgene NGS Result
CTTTCCTGCGTTATCCCCTGATTCTGTGGATAACCGTATTACCGCCTTTGAGTGAGCTGATACCGCTCGC
CGCAGCCGAACGACCGAGCGCAGCGAGTCAGTGAGCGAGGAAGCGGAAGAGCGCCCAATACGCAAACCGC
CTCTCCCCGCGCGTTGGCCGATTCATTAATGCAGCTGGCACGACAGGTTTCCCGACTGGAAAGCGGGCAG
TGAGCGCAACGCAATTAATACGCGTACCGCTAGCCAGGAAGAGTTTGTAGAAACGCAAAAAGGCCATCCG
TCAGGATGGCCTTCTGCTTAGTTTGATGCCTGGCAGTTTATGGCGGGCGTCCTGCCCGCCACCCTCCGGG
CCGTTGCTTCACAACGTTCAAATCCGCTCCCGGCGGATTTGTCCTACTCAGGAGAGCGTTCACCGACAAA
CAACAGATAAAACGAAAGGCCCAGTCTTCCGACTGAGCCTTTCGTTTTATTTGATGCCTGGCAGTTCCCT
ACTCTCGCGTTAACGCTAGCATGGATGTTTTCCCAGTCACGACGTTGTAAAACGACGGCCAGTCTTAAGC
TCGGGCCCCAAATAATGATTTTATTTTGACTGATAGTGACCTGTTCGTTGCAACAAATTGATGAGCAATG
CTTTTTTATAATGCCAACTTTGTACAAAAAAGTTGGCGCCACCATGGTGAGCAAGGGCGAGGAGCTGTTC
ACCGGGGTGGTGCCCATCCTGGTCGAGCTGGACGGCGACGTAAACGGCCACAAGTTCAGCGTGTCCGGCG
AGGGCGAGGGCGATGCCACCTACGGCAAGCTGACCCTGAAGTTCATCTGCACCACCGGCAAGCTGCCCGT
GCCCTGGCCCACCCTCGTGACCACCCTGACCTACGGCGTGCAGTGCTTCAGCCGCTACCCCGACCACATG
AAGCAGCACGACTTCTTCAAGTCCGCCATGCCCGAAGGCTACGTCCAGGAGCGCACCATCTTCTTCAAGG
ACGACGGCAACTACAAGACCCGCGCCGAGGTGAAGTTCGAGGGCGACACCCTGGTGAACCGCATCGAGCT
GAAGGGCATCGACTTCAAGGAGGACGGCAACATCCTGGGGCACAAGCTGGAGTACAACTACAACAGCCAC
AACGTCTATATCATGGCCGACAAGCAGAAGAACGGCATCAAGGTGAACTTCAAGATCCGCCACAACATCG
AGGACGGCAGCGTGCAGCTCGCCGACCACTACCAGCAGAACACCCCCATCGGCGACGGCCCCGTGCTGCT
GCCCGACAACCACTACCTGAGCACCCAGTCCGCCCTGAGCAAAGACCCCAACGAGAAGCGCGATCACATG
GTCCTGCTGGAGTTCGTGACCGCCGCCGGGATCACTCTCGGCATGGACGAGCTGTACAAGTAATCAACTT
TCTTGTACAAAGTTGGCATTATAAGAAAGCATTGCTTATCAATTTGTTGCAACGAACAGGTCACTATCAG
TCAAAATAAAATCATTATTTGCCATCCAGCTGATATCCCCTATAGTGAGTCGTATTACATGGTCATAGCT
GTTTCCTGGCAGCTCTGGCCCGTGTCTCAAAATCTCTGATGTTACATTGCACAAGATAAAAATATATCAT
CATGCCTCCTCTAGACCAGCCAGGACAGAAATGCCTCGACTTCGCTGCTACCCAAGGTTGCCGGGTGACG
CACACCGTGGAAACGGATGAAGGCACGAACCCAGTGGACATAAGCCTGTTCGGTTCGTAAGCTGTAATGC
AAGTAGCGTATGCGCTCACGCAACTGGTCCAGAACCTTGACCGAACGCAGCGGTGGTAACGGCGCAGTGG
CGGTTTTCATGGCTTGTTATGACTGTTTTTTTGGGGTACAGTCTATGCCTCGGGCATCCAAGCAGCAAGC
GCGTTACGCCGTGGGTCGATGTTTGATGTTATGGAGCAGCAACGATGTTACGCAGCAGGGCAGTCGCCCT
AAAACAAAGTTAAACATTATGAGGGAAGCGGTGATCGCCGAAGTATCGACTCAACTATCAGAGGTAGTTG
GCGTCATCGAGCGCCATCTCGAACCGACGTTGCTGGCCGTACATTTGTACGGCTCCGCAGTGGATGGCGG
CCTGAAGCCACACAGTGATATTGATTTGCTGGTTACGGTGACCGTAAGGCTTGATGAAACAACGCGGCGA
GCTTTGATCAACGACCTTTTGGAAACTTCGGCTTCCCCTGGAGAGAGCGAGATTCTCCGCGCTGTAGAAG
TCACCATTGTTGTGCACGACGACATCATTCCGTGGCGTTATCCAGCTAAGCGCGAACTGCAATTTGGAGA
ATGGCAGCGCAATGACATTCTTGCAGGTATCTTCGAGCCAGCCACGATCGACATTGATCTGGCTATCTTG
CTGACAAAAGCAAGAGAACATAGCGTTGCCTTGGTAGGTCCAGCGGCGGAGGAACTCTTTGATCCGGTTC
CTGAACAGGATCTATTTGAGGCGCTAAATGAAACCTTAACGCTATGGAACTCGCCGCCCGACTGGGCTGG
CGATGAGCGAAATGTAGTGCTTACGTTGTCCCGCATTTGGTACAGCGCAGTAACCGGCAAAATCGCGCCG
AAGGATGTCGCTGCCGACTGGGCAATGGAGCGCCTGCCGGCCCAGTATCAGCCCGTCATACTTGAAGCTA
GACAGGCTTATCTTGGACAAGAAGAAGATCGCTTGGCCTCGCGCGCAGATCAGTTGGAAGAATTTGTCCA
CTACGTGAAAGGCGAGATCACCAAGGTAGTCGGCAAATAACCCTCGACTCTAGAGGATCCCCGGGTACCG
AGCTCGAATTCCGTGATAGGTGGGCTGCCCTTCCTGGTTGGCTTGGTTTCATCAGCCATCCGCTTGCCCT
CATCTGTTACGCCGGCGGTAGCCGGCCAGCCTCGCAGAGCAGGATTCCCGTTGAGCACCGCCAGGTGCGA
ATAAGGGACAGTGAAGAAGGAACACCCGCTCGCGGGTGGGCCTACTTCACCTATCCTGCCCGGCTGACGC
CGTTGGATACACCAAGGAAAGTCTACACGAACCCTTTGGCAAAATCCTGTATATCGTGCGAAAAAGGATG
GATATACCGAAAAAATCGCTATAATGACCCCGAAGCAGGGTTATGCAGCGGAAAACGGAATTCGAGCTCG
GTACCCGGGGATCCTCTAGAGTCGAGCCACCCATGACCAAAATCCCTTAACGTGAGTTACGCGTCGTTCC
ACTGAGCGTCAGACCCCGTAGAAAAGATCAAAGGATCTTCTTGAGATCCTTTTTTTCTGCGCGTAATCTG
CTGCTTGCAAACAAAAAAACCACCGCTACCAGCGGTGGTTTGTTTGCCGGATCAAGAGCTACCAACTCTT
TTTCCGAAGGTAACTGGCTTCAGCAGAGCGCAGATACCAAATACTGTTCTTCTAGTGTAGCCGTAGTTAG
GCCACCACTTCAAGAACTCTGTAGCACCGCCTACATACCTCGCTCTGCTAATCCTGTTACCAGTGGCTGC
TGCCAGTGGCGATAAGTCGTGTCTTACCGGGTTGGACTCAAGACGATAGTTACCGGATAAGGCGCAGCGG
TCGGGCTGAACGGGGGGTTCGTGCACACAGCCCAGCTTGGAGCGAACGACCTACACCGAACTGAGATACC
TACAGCGTGAGCTATGAGAAAGCGCCACGCTTCCCGAAGGGAGAAAGGCGGACAGGTATCCGGTAAGCGG
CAGGGTCGGAACAGGAGAGCGCACGAGGGAGCTTCCAGGGGGAAACGCCTGGTATCTTTATAGTCCTGTC
GGGTTTCGCCACCTCTGACTTGAGCGTCGATTTTTGTGATGCTCGTCAGGGGGGCGGAGCCTATGGAAAA
ACGCCAGCAACGCGGCCTTTTTACGGTTCCTGGCCTTTTGCTGGCCTTTTGCTCACATGTT
Features (pLannotate 1.2.2; 16 found; start..end, strand, type, name):
    121..213     +  CDS            lacI (fragment): lac repressor; lacI; The lac repressor binds to the lac operator to inhibit transcription in E. coli. This inhibition can be relieved by adding lactose or isopropyl-β-D-thiogalactopyranoside (IPTG).
    268..295     -  terminator     rrnB T2 terminator: transcription terminator T2 from the E. coli rrnB gene
    427..470     +  terminator     rrnB T1 terminator: Escherichia coli rrnB; transcription terminator T1 from the E. coli rrnB gene
    517..553     -  CDS            lacZα (fragment): LacZα fragment of β-galactosidase; lacZ fragment
    570..665     +  protein_bind   attL3: mutant version of attL; recombination site for the Gateway® LR reaction LR Clonase™
    674..1393    +  CDS            EGFP: the original enhanced GFP (Yang et al., 1996) mammalian codon-optimized
   1395..1490    -  protein_bind   attL3: mutant version of attL; recombination site for the Gateway® LR reaction LR Clonase™
   1509..1527    -  promoter       T7 promoter: promoter for bacteriophage T7 RNA polymerase
   1717..1740    +  promoter       Pc promoter (fragment): intI1 (promoter lies within the coding sequence); class 1 integron promoter
   1916..1972    +  CDS            GmR (fragment): gentamycin acetyltransferase; aacC1; confers resistance to gentamycin
   1979..2770    +  CDS            SmR: aminoglycoside adenylyltransferase (Murphy, 1985); aadA; confers resistance to spectinomycin and streptomycin
   2774..2811    -  misc_feature   MCS (fragment): pUC18/19 multiple cloning site
   2814..2859    -  CDS            traJ (fragment): oriT-recognizing protein; traJ
   2892..3001    -  oriT           oriT: incP origin of transfer
   3138..3175    +  misc_feature   MCS (fragment): pUC18/19 multiple cloning site
   3261..3849    +  rep_origin     ori: high-copy-number ColE1/pMB1/pBR322/pUC origin of replication
