[The description below was written by a language model from this plasmid's Addgene catalogue record and pLannotate feature annotations shown in this document.]
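Description:
C122-E11: eGFP is a Gateway entry clone built on the pDonr253 donor backbone and catalogued as a synthetic biology vector. It is a small plasmid of about 3.9 kb that is propagated in E. coli from a high-copy ColE1/pUC-type origin of replication. Selection is with spectinomycin, conferred by an aadA aminoglycoside adenylyltransferase gene (SmR), which also gives streptomycin resistance. Upstream of this marker the annotation picks up a fragment of a class 1 integron Pc promoter and a short gentamicin acetyltransferase remnant, consistent with an integron-derived resistance cassette. An incP oriT with a traJ fragment, small lacI and lacZα fragments and pUC multiple-cloning-site remnants are also detected; these appear to be backbone leftovers rather than functional parts of the design.

The payload is the coding sequence of enhanced GFP, the original mammalian codon-optimised EGFP, flanked by two oppositely oriented attL recombination sites. The automated annotation labels both sites as attL3. The catalogue describes the plasmid only as a standard entry clone, so the exact att specificity should be checked against the sequence. No promoter is positioned to express EGFP in the entry clone itself. rrnB T1 and T2 terminators lie upstream of the cassette to insulate it from read-through transcription, and a T7 promoter sits just beyond the downstream att site, pointing back towards the insert.

The plasmid serves as a source module. An LR Clonase reaction transfers the EGFP open reading frame into destination vectors that supply the promoter and other expression elements. The associated work concerns combinatorial assembly of clone libraries by site-specific recombination.
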