Addgene plasmid #162893: C122-E11: eGFP
Purpose: Standard Gateway entry clone encoding eGFP fluorescent protein
Depositing lab: Dominic Esposito. Depositing organization: National Cancer Institute (NCI). Publication: Combinatorial assembly of clone libraries using site-specific recombination. Wall VE, Garvey LA, Mehalko JL, Procter LV, Esposito D. Methods Mol Biol. 2014;1116:193-208. doi: 10.1007/978-1-62703-764-8_14. PubMed 24395366.
Backbone
  Vector backbone: pDonr253
  Vector type: Synthetic Biology
Growth in bacteria
  Bacterial resistance: Spectinomycin, 50 μg/mL
  Growth temperature: 37°C
  Growth strain: DH5alpha
  Copy number: High Copy
Gene/Insert
  Gene/Insert name: enhanced Green fluorescent protein (alt name: EGFP)
  Species: Synthetic
  Cloning method: Gateway Cloning
Terms and licenses: Academic/Nonprofit Terms; Industry Terms: Not Available to Industry
How to cite: C122-E11: eGFP was a gift from Dominic Esposito (Addgene plasmid # 162893 ; http://n2t.net/addgene:162893 ; RRID:Addgene_162893)
